>Addgene plasmid #146920 | pnEK-NvH_M | depositor full sequence | sequence record 289367 | Full Sequence
TGGCGAATGGG
[124 nt withheld, positions 12-135]
C
[91 nt withheld, positions 137-227]
A
[49 nt withheld, positions 229-277]
CCTTTGACGTTGGAGTCCACGTTCTTT
[37 nt withheld, positions 305-341]
ACCCTATCTCGGTCTATTCTTTTGATTTATAAGGGATTTTGCCGATTTCGGCCTATTGGTTAAAAAATGA
GCTGATTTAACAAAAATTTAACGCGAATTTTAACAAAATATTAACGTTTACAATTTCAGGTGGCACTTTT
CGGGGAAATGTGCGCGGAACCCCTATTTGTTTATTTTTCTAAATACATTCAAATATGTATCCGCTCATGA
ATTAATTCTTAGAAAAACTCATCGAGCATCAAATGAAACTGCAATTTATTCATATCAGGATTATCAATAC
CATATTTTTGAAAAAGCCGTTTCTGTAATGAAGGAGAAAACTCACCGAGGCAGTTCCATAGGATGGCAAG
ATCCTGGTATCGGTCTGCGATTCCGACTCGTCCAACATCAATACAACCTATTAATTTCCCCTCGTCAAAA
ATAAGGTTATCAAGTGAGAAATCACCATGAGTGACGACTGAATCCGGTGAGAATGGCAAAAGTTTATGCA
TTTCTTTCCAGACTTGTTCAACAGGCCAGCCATTACGCTCGTCATCAAAATCACTCGCATCAACCAAACC
GTTATTCATTCGTGATTGCGCCTGAGCGAGACGAAATACGCGATCGCTGTTAAAAGGACAATTACAAACA
GGAATCGAATGCAACCGGCGCAGGAACACTGCCAGCGCATCAACAATATTTTCACCTGAATCAGGATATT
CTTCTAATACCTGGAATGCTGTTTTCCCGGGGATCGCAGTGGTGAGTAACCATGCATCATCAGGAGTACG
GATAAAATGCTTGATGGTCGGAAGAGGCATAAATTCCGTCAGCCAGTTTAGTCTGACCATCTCATCTGTA
ACATCATTGGCAACGCTACCTTTGCCATGTTTCAGAAACAACTCTGGCGCATCGGGCTTCCCATACAATC
GATAGATTGTCGCACCTGATTGCCCGACATTATCGCGAGCCCATTTATACCCATATAAATCAGCATCCAT
GTTGGAATTTAATCGCGGCCTAGAGCAAGACGTTTCCCGTTGAATATGGCTCATAACACCCCTTGTATTA
CTGTTTATGTAAGCAGACAGTTTTATTGTTCATGACCAAAATCCCTTAACGTGAGTTTTCGTTCCACTGA
GCGTCAGACCCCGTAGAAAAGATCAAAGGATCTTCTTGAGATCCTTTTTTTCTGCGCGTAATCTGCTGCT
TGCAAACAAAAAAACCACCGCTACCAGCGGTGGTTTGTTTGCCGGATCAAGAGCTACCAACTCTTTTTCC
GAAGGTAACTGGCTTCAGCAGAGCGCAGATACCAAATACTGTCCTTCTAGTGTAGCCGTAGTTAGGCCAC
CACTTCAAGAACTCTGTAGCACCGCCTACATACCTCGCTCTGCTAATCCTGTTACCAGTGGCTGCTGCCA
GTGGCGATAAGTCGTGTCTTACCGGGTTGGACTCAAGACGATAGTTACCGGATAAGGCGCAGCGGTCGGG
CTGAACGGGGGGTTCGTGCACACAGCCCAGCTTGGAGCGAACGACCTACACCGAACTGAGATACCTACAG
CGTGAGCTATGAGAAAGCGCCACGCTTCCCGAAGGGAGAAAGGCGGACAGGTATCCGGTAAGCGGCAGGG
TCGGAACAGGAGAGCGCACGAGGGAGCTTCCAGGGGGAAACGCCTGGTATCTTTATAGTCCTGTCGGGTT
TCGCCACCTCTGACTTGAGCGTCGATTTTTGTGATGCTCGTCAGGGGGGCGGAGCCTATGGAAAAACGCC
AGCAACGCGGCCTTTTTACGGTTCCTGGCCTTTTGCTGGCCTTTTGCTCACATGTTCTTTCCTGCGTTAT
CCCCTGATTCTGTGGATAACCGTATTACCGCCTTTGAGTGAGCTGATACCGCTCGCCGCAGCCGAACGAC
CGAGCGCAGCGAGTCAGTGAGCGAGGAAGCGGAAGAGCGCCTGATGCGGTATTTTCTCCTTACGCATCTG
TGCGGTATTTCACACCGCATATATGGTGCACTCTCAGTACAATCTGCTCTGATGCCGCATAGTTAAGCCA
GTATACACTCCGCTATCGCTACGTGACTGGGTCATGGCTGCGCCCCGACACCCGCCAACACCCGCTGACG
CGCCCTGACGGGCTTGTCTGCTCCCGGCATCCGCTTACAGACAAGCTGTGACCGTCTCCGGGAGCTGCAT
GTGTCAGAGGTTTTCACCGTCATCACCGAAACGCGCGAGGCAGCTGCGGTAAAGCTCATCAGCGTGGTCG
TGAAGCGATTCACAGATGTCTGCCTGTTCATCCGCGTCCAGCTCGTTGAGTTTCTCCAGAAGCGTTAATG
TCTGGCTTCTGATAAAGCGGGCCATGTTAAGGGCGGTTTTTTCCTGTTTGGTCACTGATGCCTCCGTGTA
AGGGGGATTTCTGTTCATGGGGGTAATGATACCGATGAAACGAGAGAGGATGCTCACGATACGGGTTACT
GATGATGAACATGCCCGGTTACTGGAACGTTGTGAGGGTAAACAACTGGCGGTATGGATGCGGCGGGACC
AGAGAAAAATCACTCAGGGTCAATGCCAGCGCTTCGTTAATACAGATGTAGGTGTTCCACAGGGTAGCCA
GCAGCATCCTGCGATGCAGATCCGGAACATAATGGTGCAGGGCGCTGACTTCCGCGTTTCCAGACTTTAC
GAAACACGGAAACCGAAGACCATTCATGTTGTTGCTCAGGTCGCAGACGTTTTGCAGCAGCAGTCGCTTC
ACGTTCGCTCGCGTATCGGTGATTCATTCTGCTAACCAGTAAGGCAACCCCGCCAGCCTAGCCGGGTCCT
CAACGACAGGAGCACGATCATGCGCACCCGTGGGGCCGCCATGCCGGCGATAATGGCCTGCTTCTCGCCG
AAACGTTTGGTGGCGGGACCAGTGACGAAGGCTTGAGCGAGGGCGTGCAAGATTCCGAATACCGCAAGCG
ACAGGCCGATCATCGTCGCGCTCCAGCGAAAGCGGTCCTCGCCGAAAATGACCCAGAGCGCTGCCGGCAC
CTGTCCTACGAGTTGCATGATAAAGAAGACAGTCATAAGTGCGGCGACGATAGTCATGCCCCGCGCCCAC
CGGAAGGAGCTGACTGGGTTGAAGGCTCTCAAGGGCATCGGTCGAGATCCCGGTGCCTAATGAGTGAGCT
AACTTACATTAATTGCGTTGCGCTCACTGCCCGCTTTCCAGTCGGGAAACCTGTCGTGCCAGCTGCATTA
ATGAATCGGCCAACGCGCGGGGAGAGGCGGTTTGCGTATTGGGCGCCAGGGTGGTTTTTCTTTTCACCAG
TGAGACGGGCAACAGCTGATTGCCCTTCACCGCCTGGCCCTGAGAGAGTTGCAGCAAGCGGTCCACGCTG
GTTTGCCCCAGCAGGCGAAAATCCTGTTTGATGGTGGTTAACGGCGGGATATAACATGAGCTGTCTTCGG
TATCGTCGTATCCCACTACCGAGATATCCGCACCAACGCGCAGCCCGGACTCGGTAATGGCGCGCATTGC
GCCCAGCGCCATCTGATCGTTGGCAACCAGCATCGCAGTGGGAACGATGCCCTCATTCAGCATTTGCATG
GTTTGTTGAAAACCGGACATGGCACTCCAGTCGCCTTCCCGTTCCGCTATCGGCTGAATTTGATTGCGAG
TGAGATATTTATGCCAGCCAGCCAGACGCAGACGCGCCGAGACAGAACTTAATGGGCCCGCTAACAGCGC
GATTTGCTGGTGACCCAATGCGACCAGATGCTCCACGCCCAGTCGCGTACCGTCTTCATGGGAGAAAATA
ATACTGTTGATGGGTGTCTGGTCAGAGACATCAAGAAATAACGCCGGAACATTAGTGCAGGCAGCTTCCA
CAGCAATGGCATCCTGGTCATCCAGCGGATAGTTAATGATCAGCCCACTGACGCGTTGCGCGAGAAGATT
GTGCACCGCCGCTTTACAGGCTTCGACGCCGCTTCGTTCTACCATCGACACCACCACGCTGGCACCCAGT
TGATCGGCGCGAGATTTAATCGCCGCGACAATTTGCGACGGCGCGTGCAGGGCCAGACTGGAGGTGGCAA
CGCCAATCAGCAACGACTGTTTGCCCGCCAGTTGTTGTGCCACGCGGTTGGGAATGTAATTCAGCTCCGC
CATCGCCGCTTCCACTTTTTCCCGCGTTTTCGCAGAAACGTGGCTGGCCTGGTTCACCACGCGGGAAACG
GTCTGATAAGAGACACCGGCATACTCTGCGACATCGTATAACGTTACTGGTTTCACATTCACCACCCTGA
ATTGACTCTCTTCCGGGCGCTATCATGCCATACCGCGAAAGGTTTTGCGCCATTCGATGGTGTCCGGGAT
CTCGACGCTCTCCCTTATGCGACTCCTGCATTAGGAAGCAGCCCAGTAGTAGGTTGAGGCCGTTGAGCAC
CGCCGCCGCAAGGAATGGTGCATGCAAGGAGATGGCGCCCAACAGTCCCCCGGCCACGGGGCCTGCCACC
ATACCCACGCCGAAACAAGCGCTCATGAGCCCGAAGTGGCGAGCCCGATCTTCCCCATCGGTGATGTCGG
CGATATAGGCGCCAGCAACCGCACCTGTGGCGCCGGTGATGCCGGCCACGATGCGTCCGGCGTAGAGGAT
CGAGATCTCGATCCCGCGAAATTAATACGACTCACTATAGGGGAATTGTGAGCGGATAACAATTCCCCAC
TAGTAATAATTTTGTTTAACTTTAAGAAGGAGATATACCATGGGCAGCAGCCATCATCATCATCATCACA
GCAGCGGTACCGGCAGCGGCGAAAACCTTTACTTCCAGGGCCATATGCTCGAGCTTAAGCAATTGGGATC
CTAATAGTCTAGAGCTAGCCCTAGGAGATCCGGCTGCTAACAAAGCCCGAAAGGAAGCTGAGTTGGCTGC
TGCCACCGCTGAGCAATAACTAGCATAACCCCTTGGGGCCTCTAAACGGGTCTTGAGGGGTTTTTTGCTG
AAAGGAGGAACTATATCCGGAT
Features (pLannotate 1.2.2; 18 found; start..end, strand, type, name):
     12..467     +  rep_origin     f1 ori (sequence partly withheld): f1 bacteriophage origin of replication; arrow indicates direction of (+) strand synthesis
    494..551     +  promoter       AmpR promoter (fragment): bla
    560..1375    -  CDS            KanR: aminoglycoside phosphotransferase; aph(3')-Ia; confers resistance to kanamycin in bacteria or G418 (Geneticin®) in eukaryotes
   1497..2085    +  rep_origin     ori: high-copy-number ColE1/pMB1/pBR322/pUC origin of replication
   2271..2413    -  misc_feature   bom: basis of mobility region from pBR322
   2515..2706    -  CDS            rop: Rop protein, which maintains plasmids at low copy number; rop
   2723..3103    +  CDS            YPB1_ECOLX: Protein predicted: Swiss-Prot protein existence level 4. From Escherichia coli.
   3175..3466    -  CDS            TcR (fragment): tetracycline efflux protein; tet; confers resistance to tetracycline
   3481..3502    -  protein_bind   CAP binding site: CAP binding activates transcription in the presence of cAMP. E. coli catabolite activator protein
   3515..4597    -  CDS            lacI: lac repressor; lacI; The lac repressor binds to the lac operator to inhibit transcription in E. coli. This inhibition can be relieved by adding lactose or isopropyl-β-D-thiogalactopyranoside (IPTG).
   4598..4675    -  promoter       lacI promoter: lacI
   4683..4962    -  CDS            TcR (fragment): tetracycline efflux protein; tet; confers resistance to tetracycline
   4984..5002    +  promoter       T7 promoter: promoter for bacteriophage T7 RNA polymerase
   5003..5027    +  protein_bind   lac operator: The lac repressor binds to the lac operator to inhibit transcription in E. coli. This inhibition can be relieved by adding lactose or isopropyl-β-D-thiogalactopyranoside (IPTG). lac repressor encoded by lacI
   5042..5064    +  RBS            RBS: efficient ribosome binding site from bacteriophage T7 gene 10 (Olins and Rangwala, 1989)
   5083..5099    +  CDS            capTEV™ (fragment): composite tag for in vivo biotinylation, TEV protease cleavage, and 6xHis tagging
   5204..5253    +  CDS            SET1 (fragment): solubility-enhancement tag derived from T7 phage gene 10B
   5261..5308    +  terminator     T7 terminator: transcription terminator for bacteriophage T7 RNA polymerase
