[The description below was written by a language model from this plasmid's Addgene catalogue record and pLannotate feature annotations shown in this document.]
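Description:
pnEK-NvH_M is an empty bacterial expression backbone of about 5.3 kb from the pnEK series, a pET-like family of vectors associated with work on assembling multiprotein complexes by co-expression in E. coli. It carries no insert; the user clones a coding sequence of interest into the expression cassette. Propagation relies on a ColE1/pMB1-type origin accompanied by the pBR322 bom region and the rop gene. Rop restrains copy number, which is consistent with the low-copy designation in the catalogue entry. Selection is by kanamycin through an aph(3')-Ia aminoglycoside phosphotransferase gene. An f1 origin is also present, and short tetracycline-resistance fragments flanking the lacI region are non-functional remnants of the pBR322 lineage.

The expression cassette follows the standard T7lac layout. A T7 promoter is followed directly by a lac operator, then the strong ribosome binding site from T7 gene 10, a short cloning and tag region, and the T7 terminator. A plasmid-borne lacI gene with its own promoter supplies repressor, so transcription stays low until IPTG is added in a host that provides T7 RNA polymerase.

Just downstream of the RBS, the annotation software detected only a small fragment matching a composite His/TEV-type tag, and a second short match to a T7 gene 10-derived sequence lies before the terminator. These partial hits suggest that an N-terminal affinity tag is encoded, but the record does not state the exact tag, any protease cleavage site, or the cloning sites. The record also notes that the depositor's sequence may be theoretical.
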