Addgene plasmid #146920: pnEK-NvH_M
Purpose: (Empty Backbone) Bacterial Expression vector
Depositing lab: Elisa Izaurralde. Depositing organization: Max Planck Institute for Developmental Biology. Publication: Deciphering correct strategies for multiprotein complex assembly by co-expression: application to complexes as large as the histone octamer. Diebold ML, Fribourg S, Koch M, Metzger T, Romier C. J Struct Biol. 2011 Aug;175(2):178-88. doi: 10.1016/j.jsb.2011.02.001. Epub 2011 Feb 12. PubMed 21320604.
Backbone
  Vector backbone: pnEK
  Vector type: Bacterial Expression
Growth in bacteria
  Bacterial resistance: Kanamycin, 50 μg/mL
  Growth temperature: 37°C
  Growth strain: DH5alpha
  Copy number: Low Copy
Gene/Insert
  Gene/Insert name: None
Terms and licenses: Academic/Nonprofit Terms; Industry Terms: Not Available to Industry
Depositor comments: Plasmids from this collection were made available to the research community and donated after the lab closed. Please note that the sequence provided by the depositing laboratory may be theoretical/predicted or based on Sanger sequencing results. There may be discrepancies between sequencing results obtained by Addgene and the depositor sequence. If an Addgene verified sequence is not available, please contact before placing your order to request that our lab fully sequence the plasmid.
How to cite: pnEK-NvH_M was a gift from Elisa Izaurralde (Addgene plasmid # 146920 ; http://n2t.net/addgene:146920 ; RRID:Addgene_146920)
